Addgene plasmid #63669: DBDmut-CA-RIT-NFAT1
Purpose: Constitutively active NFAT1 and also unable to interact with AP-1 with four point mutations in the DNA binding loop that abolish DNA binding
Depositing lab: Anjana Rao. Depositing organization: La Jolla Institute for Immunology. Publication: The Transcription Factor NFAT Promotes Exhaustion of Activated CD8 T Cells. Martinez GJ, Pereira RM, Aijo T, Kim EY, Marangoni F, Pipkin ME, Togher S, Heissmeyer V, Zhang YC, Crotty S, Lamperti ED, Ansel KM, Mempel TR, Lahdesmaki H, Hogan PG, Rao A. Immunity. 2015 Feb 6. pii: S1074-7613(15)00032-1. doi: 10.1016/j.immuni.2015.01.006. PubMed 25680272.
Backbone
  Vector backbone: pRV
  Backbone manufacturer: Anjana Rao lab
  Backbone size w/o insert (bp): 6000
  Total vector size (bp): 9000
  Vector type: Mammalian Expression, Retroviral
  Selectable markers: IRES-GFP
Growth in bacteria
  Bacterial resistance: Ampicillin, 100 μg/mL
  Growth temperature: 37°C
  Growth strain: DH5alpha
  Copy number: High Copy
Gene/Insert
  Gene/Insert name: NFAT1 (alt name: constitutively active NFAT1 with RIT and DBD mutations)
  Species: M. musculus (mouse)
  Insert size (bp): 2800
  Mutation: CA: PASSGSSASF mutated to PAAAGAAAAF, SPRTSPIMSP mutated to APRTAPIMAP, SPQRSRSPSPQPSP mutated to APQRARSPAPQPAP. RIT:R468A, I469A, T535G; DBD mutations: R423A, Y426A, E429A, G430A
  Entrez Gene: Nfatc2 (a.k.a. AI607462, NF-ATc2, NF-ATp, NFAT1, NFAT1-D, Nfatp)
  Tag / fusion protein: 3x HA (N terminal on insert)
  Cloning method: Gateway Cloning
  Sequencing primers: 5′ pBABE-5; 3′ IRES-R
Terms and licenses: Academic/Nonprofit Terms; Industry Terms: Not Available to Industry
How to cite: DBDmut-CA-RIT-NFAT1 was a gift from Anjana Rao (Addgene plasmid # 63669 ; http://n2t.net/addgene:63669 ; RRID:Addgene_63669)
