[The description below was written by a language model from this plasmid's Addgene catalogue record.]
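Description:
DBDmut-CA-RIT-NFAT1 is a retroviral mammalian expression plasmid built on the pRV backbone (about 6 kb), with a total size of roughly 9 kb. It is propagated in E. coli as a high-copy plasmid under ampicillin selection. No drug marker for mammalian cells is listed. Instead, an IRES-GFP cassette downstream of the insert lets a single bicistronic transcript produce both the insert protein and GFP, so transduced cells can be identified or sorted by fluorescence. The record does not state the promoter. In retroviral vectors of this type expression is commonly driven from the viral LTR, but this cannot be confirmed here because no feature table is provided.

The insert, introduced by Gateway cloning, is an approximately 2.8 kb mouse NFAT1 (Nfatc2) coding sequence carrying an N-terminal 3x HA tag and three sets of engineered changes. The "CA" mutations replace serines with alanines in several serine-rich motifs. This makes the protein constitutively active, presumably by mimicking the dephosphorylated state that normally follows calcineurin signalling. The "RIT" substitutions (R468A, I469A, T535G) prevent NFAT1 from cooperating with AP-1. Four further point mutations in the DNA-binding loop (R423A, Y426A, E429A, G430A) abolish DNA binding.

The resulting protein is constitutively active and AP-1-independent but cannot engage DNA. This suits it as a negative control alongside a DNA-binding-competent CA-RIT-NFAT1, to show that observed effects require NFAT1 binding to its target sites. The associated publication concerns the role of NFAT in promoting exhaustion of activated CD8 T cells, consistent with retroviral transduction of T cells as the intended use.
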