>Addgene plasmid #63669 | DBDmut-CA-RIT-NFAT1 | addgene partial sequence | sequence record 116236 | pCDH-rev 5'-GCATTCCTTTGGCGAGAG-3'
GGCCAGGTTTCCGGGCCCTCACATTGCCAAAAGACGGCAATATGGTGGAAAATAACATATAGACAAACGC
ACACCGGCCTTATTCCAAGCGGCTTCGGCCAGTAACGTTAGGGGGGGGGGCGGAATTCGATATCAAGCTT
ATCGATACCGTCATCACCACTTTGTACAAGAAAGCTGGGTCTAGATTGCGTCGCGAGATTATGTTTGTTT
CTAGGTCTGATTTCGGGAGGGAGGTCCTGAAAACTCCTTCCTGATGATTTCATTAACGTCATCCAGGTAG
GTCTGGTCCAGGTTCTGTTCCTGTTTGACGGTCACTCCCGTGGGCAGAGCTTCCTTCTGGTCACTGGGTC
CGTTTTTGGCAGCTCTTTGGCTCGGGGCAGTCTGTTGTTGGATGACTGTGGGGTAGGCGCCCGGGCTCAG
CCTCTGACCTTGGTTGATGGGAGGCGGGCCAGGCCTGGCAGANCTGGGGCCGAAGTTTTCACAGTACATG
ATATGCTGGAACTCCTGGTGACCCCCACCGCGAAGCTGCTGGTTGGTGGGTGAGTAGTGGATCACGGGTG
AGGCCTGCTGGCTGGCCGAGGATGTGTGTCGGANGGTGGAGCCCTGCCCCTGCCCCTGAGAACCAGCATG
CACCAGCACAGAGCGGTGGGCATCAGCCAGACCCAAGGGTGCTGCCAGGAGGGACGGCTGCTGGTAGCCC
AGCAGGCCGGGACTCAGGCTCTTGCTTCTCTGGTAGAGGGCAGCTGCGGGGCTCTGCTGTTGGTAGCGAG
CATCGGGGGATGA
