>Addgene plasmid #63669 | DBDmut-CA-RIT-NFAT1 | addgene partial sequence | sequence record 117250 | pBABE5 5'-CTTTATCCAGCCCTCAC-3'
GAGGTCATCACAAGTTTGTACAAAAAAGCAGGCTTCGAAGGAGATAGAACCAATTCTTAAGCTTCCACCA
TGATCTTTTACCCATACGATGTTCCTGACTATGCGGGCTATCCCTATGACGTCCCGGACTATGCAGGATC
CTATCCATATGACGTTCCAGATTACGCTGCTCAGTGCGGCCGCGACGTCCCGGAGCCGCAGCCCGACCCC
GATGGCGGGGACGGCCCCGGCCACGAGCCCGGGGGCAGTCCCCAAGACGAGCTGGACTTTTCCATCCTCT
TCGATTATGACTATCTGAACCCTATCGAAGAAGAACCGATCGCACATAAGGCCATCAGCTCACCCTCCGG
ACTCGCATACCCGGATGATGTCCTGGACTATGGCCTCAAGCCATGCAACCCCCTTGCCAGTCTCTCTGGC
GAGCCCCCTGGCCGGTTCGGAGAGCCGGATAGTATAGGGTTCCAGAACTTTCTGAGCCCGGTCAAGCCAG
CAGGGGCTTCGGGCCCGAGCCCTCGGATCGAGATCACTCCATCCCACGAACTGATGCAGGCAGGGGGGGC
CCTCCGTGGGAGAGACGCCGGCCTGTCCCCCGAGCAGCCGGCCCTGGCCCTGGCCGGCGTGGCCGCCAGC
CCGAGGTTCACACTGCCCGTGCCCGGCTACGAGGGCTACCGCGAGCCGCTTTGCTTGAGCCCCGCTGCAG
CAGGCGCAGCAGCCGCATTCATTTCTGACACCTTCTCCCCCTACACCTCGCCCTGCGTCTCACCCAATAA
CGCCGGGCCCGACGACCTGTGTCCCCAGTTTCAAAACATCCCTGCTCATTATGCCCCCCGGACCGCTCCA
ATAATGGCACCTCGAACCAGCCTCGCCGAGGACAGCTGCCTGGGCCGACACTCGCCCGTGCCCCGTCCGG
CATCCCGCTCCTCCTCACC
