>Addgene plasmid #63669 | DBDmut-CA-RIT-NFAT1 | addgene partial sequence | sequence record 119252 | mNfat1-F2 5'-ACCTGTGTCCCCAGTTTCAA-3'
ATAATGGCACCTCGAACCAGCCTCGCCGAGGACAGCTGCCTGGGCCGACACTCGCCCGTGCCCCGTCCGG
CATCCCGCTCCTCCTCACCCGGTGCCAAGCGGAGGCATTCGTGCGCAGAGGCTTTGGTTGCTCCTCTGCC
CGCAGCCGCACCCCAGCGCGCCCGGAGCCCCGCGCCACAGCCCGCGCCTCACGTGGCACCGCAGGACGAC
AGCATCCCCGCTGGGTACCCCCCCACGGCCGGCTCTGCTGTTCTCATGGATGCCCTCAACACCCTGGCCA
CCGACTCGCCCTGCGGGATCCCCTCCAAGATATGGAAGACCAGTCCTGACCCGACGCCTGTGTCCACCGC
TCCGTCCAAGGCTGGCCTGGCCCGCCACATCTACCCTACTGTGGAGTTCCTGGGGCCATGTGAGCAGGAG
GAGAGGAGGAATTCCGCTCCAGAGTCCATCCTGCTGGTACCACCTACTTGGCCCAAGCAGTTGGTGCCGG
CCATTCCCATCTGCAGCATCCCTGTGACTGCATCCCTCCCACCACTCGAGTGGCCACTCTCCAATCAGTC
GGGCTCCTATGAGCTACGGATTGAGGTCCAACCCAAGCCCCATCACGCCGCCCACGCTGAGACGGCGGCA
AGCCGTGGCGCTGTCAAAGCCCCAACAGGAGGACACCCTGTGGTGCAGCTCCACGGCTACATGGAGAACA
AGCCTCTGGGGCTTCAGATCTTCATTGGGACAGCAGATGAGGCGGCCCTAAAGCCGCACGCCTTCTACCA
AGTACACAGGATCACTGGGAAAACGGTCACCACCACGAGCTATGAGAAGATCGTA
