>Addgene plasmid #63669 | DBDmut-CA-RIT-NFAT1 | addgene partial sequence | sequence record 119254 | mNfat1-F3 5'-CATTCCCATCTGCAGCATCC-3'
ATCAGTCGGGCTCCTATGAGCTACGGATTGAGGTCCAACCCAAGCCCCATCACGCCGCCCACGCTGAGAC
GGCGGCAAGCCGTGGCGCTGTCAAAGCCCCAACAGGAGGACACCCTGTGGTGCAGCTCCACGGCTACATG
GAGAACAAGCCTCTGGGGCTTCAGATCTTCATTGGGACAGCAGATGAGGCGGCCCTAAAGCCGCACGCCT
TCTACCAAGTACACAGGATCACTGGGAAAACGGTCACCACCACGAGCTATGAGAAGATCGTAGGCAACAC
CAAGGTCCTGGAGATCCCCCTGGAGCCAAAGAACAACATGAGAGCCACCATCGACTGTGCAGGCATCCTG
AAGCTCCGAAACGCTGACATCGAGCTGCGGAAGGGCGAGGGGGACATCGGCAGGAAGAACACGCGTGTGC
GCCTGGTGTTCCGCGTGCACGTCCCAGAGCCCAGTGGGCGCATCGTCTCCCTGCAGGCTGCGTCCAACCC
CATCGAGTGCTCTCAGCGCTCTGCCCACGAGCTGCCCATGGTGGAGAGACAAGACATGGACAGCTGCCTG
GTCTACGGGGGCCAGCAGATGATCCTCACGGGCCAGAACTTCACAGCGGAGTCCAAGGTTGTGTTCATGG
AGAAGACTACAGATGGGCAGCAGATTTGGGAGATGGAAGCTACGGTGGATAAAGACAAGAGCCAGCCTAA
CATGCTTTTTGTTGAGATCCCCGAGTATCGGAACAAGCACATCCGCGTGCCCGTGAAAGTCAACTTCTAC
GTCATCAACGGAAAGAGGAAACGAAGTCAGCCACAGCACTTTACCTACCACCCAGTCCCTGCCATCAAGA
CAGAGCCCAGCGATGAGTATGAACCATCTTTGATCTGCAGCCCCGCCCATGGAGGCCTGGGGAGC
